Addgene plasmid #116407: pHAGE-GUCY2C-G549C
Purpose: Lentiviral expression of GUCY2C G549C
Depositing lab: Gordon Mills & Kenneth Scott. Depositing organization: Baylor College of Medicine. Publication: Systematic Functional Annotation of Somatic Mutations in Cancer. Ng PK, Li J, Jeong KJ, Shao S, Chen H, Tsang YH, Sengupta S, Wang Z, Bhavana VH, Tran R, Soewito S, Minussi DC, Moreno D, Kong K, Dogruluk T, Lu H, Gao J, Tokheim C, Zhou DC, Johnson AM, Zeng J, Ip CKM, Ju Z, Wester M, Yu S, Li Y, Vellano CP, Schultz N, Karchin R, Ding L, Lu Y, Cheung LWT, Chen K, Shaw KR, Meric-Bernstam F, Scott KL, Yi S, Sahni N, Liang H, Mills GB. Cancer Cell. 2018 Mar 12;33(3):450-462.e10. doi: 10.1016/j.ccell.2018.01.021. PubMed 29533785.
Backbone
  Vector backbone: pHAGE
  Vector type: Lentiviral
Growth in bacteria
  Bacterial resistance: Ampicillin, 100 μg/mL
  Growth temperature: 37°C
  Growth strain: Stbl3
  Copy number: High Copy
Gene/Insert
  Gene/Insert name: GUCY2C
  Species: H. sapiens (human)
  Mutation: G549C
  Entrez Gene: GUCY2C (a.k.a. DIAR6, GC-C, GCC, GUC2C, HSER, MECIL, MUCIL, STAR)
  Cloning method: Gateway Cloning
Terms and licenses: Academic/Nonprofit Terms; Industry Terms: Not Available to Industry
How to cite: pHAGE-GUCY2C-G549C was a gift from Gordon Mills & Kenneth Scott (Addgene plasmid # 116407 ; http://n2t.net/addgene:116407 ; RRID:Addgene_116407)
