[The description below was written by a language model from this plasmid's Addgene catalogue record and pLannotate feature annotations shown in this document.]
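Description:
pHAGE-GUCY2C-G549C is an HIV-1-based lentiviral expression plasmid (about 11.7 kb) built on the pHAGE backbone to deliver a mutant human GUCY2C open reading frame into mammalian cells. It is propagated in E. coli through a high-copy ColE1/pUC-type origin and selected with ampicillin via the β-lactamase gene. The viral portion comprises a truncated 5' LTR, the Ψ packaging signal with a partial gag sequence, the Rev response element for Rev-dependent nuclear export of the genomic RNA, the cPPT/CTS element, and a self-inactivating ΔU3 3' LTR that silences LTR-driven transcription after integration. Because the viral structural and enzymatic genes are absent or present only as fragments, packaging functions must be supplied in trans.

The payload is driven by the constitutive human EF-1α promoter. GUCY2C, which encodes guanylate cyclase C, the cGMP-generating receptor for E. coli heat-stable enterotoxin and for the endogenous peptides guanylin and uroguanylin, carries the G549C substitution and sits between attB1 and attB2 sites left by Gateway recombination. A V5 epitope tag sequence is annotated downstream of attB2, separated from the ORF by short T3/T7 promoter and attB4 remnants; the record does not say whether it is translated in frame with the insert. An EMCV IRES then links a puromycin N-acetyltransferase gene to the same transcript, so that transduced cells can be selected with puromycin, and a WPRE enhances transcript expression. The construct comes from a study that systematically annotated the function of somatic mutations found in cancer, where such vectors allow stable expression of individual variants.
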