Features (pLannotate 1.2.2; 30 found; start..end, strand, type, name):
      1..1179    +  promoter       EF-1α promoter: strong constitutive promoter for human elongation factor EF-1α
   1200..1220    +  protein_bind   attB1: mutant version of attB; core recombination site for the Gateway® BP reaction BP Clonase™
   1226..4444    +  CDS            GUCY2C: GUC2C_HUMAN - Also known as GUC2C, STAR. Experimental evidence at protein level: Swiss-Prot protein existence level 1. Receptor for the E.coli heat-stable enterotoxin (E.coli enterotoxin markedly stimulates the accumulation of cGMP in mammalian cells expressing GC-C). Also activated by the endogenous peptides guanylin and uroguanylin. From Homo sapiens (Human).
   4449..4473    -  protein_bind   attB2: mutant version of attB; recombination site for the Gateway® BP reaction BP Clonase™
   4481..4499    +  promoter       T3 promoter: promoter for bacteriophage T3 RNA polymerase
   4525..4543    -  promoter       T7 promoter: promoter for bacteriophage T7 RNA polymerase
   4549..4567    -  protein_bind   attB4 (fragment): mutant version of attB; core recombination site for the Gateway® BP reaction BP Clonase™
   4623..4664    +  CDS            V5 tag: epitope tag from simian virus 5
   4790..5252    +  misc_feature   IRES: internal ribosome entry site (IRES) of the encephalomyocarditis virus (EMCV)
   5266..5863    +  CDS            PuroR (fragment): puromycin N-acetyltransferase; pac from Streptomyces; confers resistance to puromycin
   5879..6467    +  misc_feature   WPRE: woodchuck hepatitis virus posttranscriptional regulatory element
   6475..6540    +  CDS            nef (fragment): NEF_HV1Z2 - Experimental evidence at protein level: Swiss-Prot protein existence level 1. Extracellular Nef protein targets CD4(+) T-lymphocytes for apoptosis by interacting with CXCR4 surface receptors. From Human immunodeficiency virus type 1 group M subtype D (isolate Z2/CDC-Z34) (HIV-1).
   6542..6775    +  LTR            3' LTR (ΔU3): self-inactivating 3' long terminal repeat (LTR) from HIV-1
   6980..7084    +  promoter       AmpR promoter: bla
   7085..7945    +  CDS            AmpR: β-lactamase; bla; confers resistance to ampicillin, carbenicillin, and related antibiotics
   8116..8704    +  rep_origin     ori: high-copy-number ColE1/pMB1/pBR322/pUC origin of replication
   8887..8941    +  CDS            lacI (fragment): lac repressor; lacI; The lac repressor binds to the lac operator to inhibit transcription in E. coli. This inhibition can be relieved by adding lactose or isopropyl-β-D-thiogalactopyranoside (IPTG).
   8947..9040    +  rep_origin     SV40 ori (fragment): SV40 origin of replication
   9065..9102    +  CDS            lacI (fragment): lac repressor; lacI; The lac repressor binds to the lac operator to inhibit transcription in E. coli. This inhibition can be relieved by adding lactose or isopropyl-β-D-thiogalactopyranoside (IPTG).
   9115..9136    +  protein_bind   CAP binding site: CAP binding activates transcription in the presence of cAMP. E. coli catabolite activator protein
   9151..9181    +  promoter       lac promoter: promoter for the E. coli lac operon
   9185..9207    +  protein_bind   lac operator (fragment): The lac repressor binds to the lac operator to inhibit transcription in E. coli. This inhibition can be relieved by adding lactose or isopropyl-β-D-thiogalactopyranoside (IPTG). lac repressor encoded by lacI
   9239..9322    +  polyA_signal   SV40 poly(A) signal (fragment): SV40 polyadenylation signal
   9489..9818    +  CDS            nef (fragment): NEF_HV1BR - Experimental evidence at protein level: Swiss-Prot protein existence level 1. Extracellular Nef protein targets CD4(+) T-lymphocytes for apoptosis by interacting with CXCR4 surface receptors (PubMed:14990729). From Human immunodeficiency virus type 1 group M subtype B (isolate BRU/LAI) (HIV-1).
   9866..10123   +  LTR            5' LTR (truncated): truncated 5' long terminal repeat (LTR) from HIV-1
  10170..10295   +  misc_feature   HIV-1 Ψ: packaging signal of human immunodeficiency virus type 1
  10279..10617   +  CDS            HIV-1 gag (fragment): gag protein from human immunodeficiency virus 1; gag
  10792..11025   +  misc_feature   RRE: The Rev response element (RRE) of HIV-1 allows for Rev-dependent mRNA export from the nucleus to the cytoplasm.
  11402..11502   +  CDS            Rev (fragment): human immunodeficiency virus 1 (HIV-1) Rev protein; rev; enhances nuclear export of unspliced and incompletely spliced viral mRNAs
  11547..11664   +  misc_feature   cPPT/CTS: central polypurine tract and central termination sequence of HIV-1
>Addgene plasmid #116407 | pHAGE-GUCY2C-G549C | addgene full sequence | sequence record 252185 | Addgene NGS Result
GGCTCCGGTGCCCGTCAGTGGGCAGAGCGCACATCGCCCACAGTCCCCGAGAAGTTGGGGGGAGGGGTCG
GCAATTGAACCGGTGCCTAGAGAAGGTGGCGCGGGGTAAACTGGGAAAGTGATGTCGTGTACTGGCTCCG
CCTTTTTCCCGAGGGTGGGGGAGAACCGTATATAAGTGCAGTAGTCGCCGTGAACGTTCTTTTTCGCAAC
GGGTTTGCCGCCAGAACACAGGTAAGTGCCGTGTGTGGTTCCCGCGGGCCTGGCCTCTTTACGGGTTATG
GCCCTTGCGTGCCTTGAATTACTTCCACCTGGCTGCAGTACGTGATTCTTGATCCCGAGCTTCGGGTTGG
AAGTGGGTGGGAGAGTTCGAGGCCTTGCGCTTAAGGAGCCCCTTCGCCTCGTGCTTGAGTTGAGGCCTGG
CCTGGGCGCTGGGGCCGCCGCGTGCGAATCTGGTGGCACCTTCGCGCCTGTCTCGCTGCTTTCGATAAGT
CTCTAGCCATTTAAAATTTTTGATGACCTGCTGCGACGCTTTTTTTCTGGCAAGATAGTCTTGTAAATGC
GGGCCAAGATCTGCACACTGGTATTTCGGTTTTTGGGGCCGCGGGCGGCGACGGGGCCCGTGCGTCCCAG
CGCACATGTTCGGCGAGGCGGGGCCTGCGAGCGCGGCCACCGAGAATCGGACGGGGGTAGTCTCAAGCTG
GCCGGCCTGCTCTGGTGCCTGGCCTCGCGCCGCCGTGTATCGCCCCGCCCTGGGCGGCAAGGCTGGCCCG
GTCGGCACCAGTTGCGTGAGCGGAAAGATGGCCGCTTCCCGGCCCTGCTGCAGGGAGCTCAAAATGGAGG
ACGCGGCGCTCGGGAGAGCGGGCGGGTGAGTCACCCACACAAAGGAAAAGGGCCTTTCCGTCCTCAGCCG
TCGCTTCATGTGACTCCACGGAGTACCGGGCGCCGTCCAGGCACCTCGATTAGTTCTCGAGCTTTTGGAG
TACGTCGTCTTTAGGTTGGGGGGAGGGGTTTTATGCGATGGAGTTTCCCCACACTGAGTGGGTGGAGACT
GAAGTTAGGCCAGCTTGGCACTTGATGTAATTCTCCTTGGAATTTGCCCTTTTTGAGTTTGGATCTTGGT
TCATTCTCAAGCCTCAGACAGTGGTTCAAAGTTTTTTTCTTCCATTTCAGGTGTCGTGAAGCGGCCCTGC
AGATATCAACAAGTTTGTACAAAAAAGCAGGCACCATGAAGACGTTGCTGTTGGACTTGGCTTTGTGGTC
ACTGCTCTTCCAGCCCGGGTGGCTGTCCTTTAGTTCCCAGGTGAGTCAGAACTGCCACAATGGCAGCTAT
GAAATCAGCGTCCTGATGATGGGCAACTCAGCCTTTGCAGAGCCCCTGAAAAACTTGGAAGATGCGGTGA
ATGAGGGGCTGGAAATAGTGAGAGGACGTCTGCAAAATGCTGGCCTAAATGTGACTGTGAACGCTACTTT
CATGTATTCGGATGGTCTGATTCATAACTCAGGCGACTGCCGGAGTAGCACCTGTGAAGGCCTCGACCTA
CTCAGGAAAATTTCAAATGCACAACGGATGGGCTGTGTCCTCATAGGGCCCTCATGTACATACTCCACCT
TCCAGATGTACCTTGACACAGAATTGAGCTACCCCATGATCTCAGCTGGAAGTTTTGGATTGTCATGTGA
CTATAAAGAAACCTTAACCAGGCTGATGTCTCCAGCTAGAAAGTTGATGTACTTCTTGGTTAACTTTTGG
AAAACCAACGATCTGCCCTTCAAAACTTATTCCTGGAGCACTTCGTATGTTTACAAGAATGGTACAGAAA
CTGAGGACTGTTTCTGGTACCTTAATGCTCTGGAGGCTAGCGTTTCCTATTTCTCCCACGAACTCGGCTT
TAAGGTGGTGTTAAGACAAGATAAGGAGTTTCAGGATATCTTAATGGACCACAACAGGAAAAGCAATGTG
ATTATTATGTGTGGTGGTCCAGAGTTCCTCTACAAGCTGAAGGGTGACCGAGCAGTGGCTGAAGACATTG
TCATTATTCTAGTGGATCTTTTCAATGACCAGTACTTGGAGGACAATGTCACAGCCCCTGACTATATGAA
AAATGTCCTTGTTCTGACGCTGTCTCCTGGGAATTCCCTTCTAAATAGCTCTTTCTCCAGGAATCTATCA
CCAACAAAACGAGACTTTGCTCTTGCCTATTTGAATGGAATCCTGCTCTTTGGACATATGCTGAAGATAT
TTCTTGAAAATGGAGAAAATATTACCACCCCCAAATTTGCTCATGCTTTCAGGAATCTCACTTTTGAAGG
GTATGACGGTCCAGTGACCTTGGATGACTGGGGGGATGTTGACAGTACCATGGTGCTTCTGTATACCTCT
GTGGACACCAAGAAATACAAGGTTCTTTTGACCTATGATACCCACGTAAATAAGACCTATCCTGTGGATA
TGAGCCCCACATTCACTTGGAAGAACTCTAAACTTCCTAATGATATTACAGGCCGGGGCCCTCAGATCCT
GATGATTGCAGTCTTCACCCTCACTGGAGCTGTGGTGCTGCTCCTGCTCGTCGCTCTCCTGATGCTCAGA
AAATATAGAAAAGATTATGAACTTCGTCAGAAAAAATGGTCCCACATTCCTCCTGAAAATATCTTTCCTC
TGGAGACCAATGAGACCAATCATGTTAGCCTCAAGATCGATGATGACAAAAGACGAGATACAATCCAGAG
ACTACGACAGTGCAAATACGACAAAAAGCGAGTGATTCTCAAAGATCTCAAGCACAATGATGGTAATTTC
ACTGAAAAACAGAAGATAGAATTGAACAAGTTGCTTCAGATTGACTATTACAACCTGACCAAGTTCTACT
GCACAGTGAAACTTGATACCATGATCTTCGGGGTGATAGAATACTGTGAGAGAGGATCCCTCCGGGAAGT
TTTAAATGACACAATTTCCTACCCTGATGGCACATTCATGGATTGGGAGTTTAAGATCTCTGTCTTGTAT
GACATTGCTAAGGGAATGTCATATCTGCACTCCAGTAAGACAGAAGTCCATGGTCGTCTGAAATCTACCA
ACTGCGTAGTGGACAGTAGAATGGTGGTGAAGATCACTGATTTTGGCTGCAATTCCATTTTACCTCCAAA
AAAGGACCTGTGGACAGCTCCAGAGCACCTCCGCCAAGCCAACATCTCTCAGAAAGGAGATGTGTACAGC
TATGGGATCATCGCACAGGAGATCATTCTGCGGAAAGAAACCTTCTACACTTTGAGCTGTCGGGACCGGA
ATGAGAAGATTTTCAGAGTGGAAAATTCCAATGGAATGAAACCCTTCCGCCCAGATTTATTCTTGGAAAC
AGCAGAGGAAAAAGAGCTAGAAGTGTACCTACTTGTAAAAAACTGTTGGGAGGAAGATCCAGAAAAGAGA
CCAGATTTCAAAAAAATTGAGACTACACTTGCCAAGATATTTGGACTTTTTCATGACCAAAAAAATGAAA
GCTATATGGATACCTTGATCCGACGTCTACAGCTATATTCTCGAAACCTGGAACATCTGGTAGAGGAAAG
GACACAGCTGTACAAGGCAGAGAGGGACAGGGCTGACAGACTTAACTTTATGTTGCTTCCAAGGCTAGTG
GTAAAGTCTCTGAAGGAGAAAGGCTTTGTGGAGCCGGAACTATATGAGGAAGTTACAATCTACTTCAGTG
ACATTGTAGGTTTCACTACTATCTGCAAATACAGCACCCCCATGGAAGTGGTGGACATGCTTAATGACAT
CTATAAGAGTTTTGACCACATTGTTGATCATCATGATGTCTACAAGGTGGAAACCATCGGTGATGCGTAC
ATGGTGGCTAGTGGTTTGCCTAAGAGAAATGGCAATCGGCATGCAATAGACATTGCCAAGATGGCCTTGG
AAATCCTCAGCTTCATGGGGACCTTTGAGCTGGAGCATCTTCCTGGCCTCCCAATATGGATTCGCATTGG
AGTTCACTCTGGTCCCTGTGCTGCTGGAGTTGTGGGAATCAAGATGCCTCGTTATTGTCTATTTGGAGAT
ACGGTCAACACAGCCTCTAGGATGGAATCCACTGGCCTCCCTTTGAGAATTCACGTGAGTGGCTCCACCA
TAGCCATCCTGAAGAGAACTGAGTGCCAGTTCCTTTATGAAGTGAGAGGAGAAACATACTTAAAGGGAAG
AGGAAATGAGACTACCTACTGGCTGACTGGGATGAAGGACCAGAAATTCAACCTGCCAACCCCTCCTACT
GTGGAGAATCAACAGCGTTTGCAAGCAGAATTTTCAGACATGATTGCCAACTCTTTACAGAAAAGACAGG
CAGCAGGGATAAGAAGCCAAAAACCCAGACGGGTAGCCAGCTATAAAAAAGGCACTCTGGAATACTTGCA
GCTGAATACCACAGACAAGGAGAGCACCTATTTTTAGAACCCAGCTTTCTTGTACAAAGTGGTGATATCC
AATTAACCCTCACTAAAGGTTTGTTGTTAAGTATGTGATTTAGCCCTATAGTGAGTCGTATTACCACCCA
ACTTTTCTATACAAAGTGGTTGATATCCAGCACAGTGGCGGCCGCTCGAGTCTAGAGGGCCCGCGGTTCG
AAGGTAAGCCTATCCCTAACCCTCTCCTCGGTCTCGATTCTACGCGTACCGGTTAGTAATGAGATCCCTC
CCCCCCCCNTAACGTTACTGGCCGAAGCCGCTTGGAATAAGGCCGGTGTGCGTTTGTCTATATGTTATTT
TCCACCATATTGCCGTCTTTTGGCAATGTGAGGGCCCGGAAACCTGGCCCTGTCTTCTTGACGAGCATTC
CTAGGGGTCTTTCCCCTCTCGCCAAAGGAATGCAAGGTCTGTTGAATGTCGTGAAGGAAGCAGTTCCTCT
GGAAGCTTCTTGAAGACAAACAACGTCTGTAGCGACCCTTTGCAGGCAGCGGAACCCCCCACCTGGCGAC
AGGTGCCTCTGCGGCCAAAAGCCACGTGTATAAGATACACCTGCAAAGGCGGCACAACCCCAGTGCCACG
TTGTGAGTTGGATAGTTGTGGAAAGAGTCAAATGGCTCTCCTCAAGCGTATTCAACAAGGGGCTGAAGGA
TGCCCAGAAGGTACCCCATTGTATGGGATCTGATCTGGGGCCTCGGTGCACATGCTTTACATGTGTTTAG
TCGAGGTTAAAAAAACGTCTAGGCCCCCCGAACCACGGGGACGTGGTTTTCCTTTGAAAAACACGATGAT
AATATGGCCACACATATGACCGAGTACAAGCCCACGGTGCGCCTCGCCACCCGCGACGACGTCCCCAGGG
CCGTACGCACCCTCGCCGCCGCGTTCGCCGACTACCCCGCCACGCGCCACACCGTCGATCCGGACCGCCA
CATCGAGCGGGTCACCGAGCTGCAAGAACTCTTCCTCACGCGCGTCGGGCTCGACATCGGCAAGGTGTGG
GTCGCGGACGACGGCGCCGCGGTGGCGGTCTGGACCACGCCGGAGAGCGTCGAAGCGGGGGCGGTGTTCG
CCGAGATCGGCCCGCGCATGGCCGAGTTGAGCGGTTCCCGGCTGGCCGCGCAGCAACAGATGGAAGGCCT
CCTGGCGCCGCACCGGCCCAAGGAGCCCGCGTGGTTCCTGGCCACCGTCGGCGTCTCGCCCGACCACCAG
GGCAAGGGTCTGGGCAGCGCCGTCGTGCTCCCCGGAGTGGAGGCGGCCGAGCGCGCCGGGGTGCCCGCCT
TCCTGGAGACCTCCGCGCCCCGCAACCTCCCCTTCTACGAGCGGCTCGGCTTCACCGTCACCGCCGACGT
CGAGGTGCCCGAAGGACCGCGCACCTGGTGCATGACCCGCAAGCCCGGTGCCTAAATCGATAGATCCTAA
TCAACCTCTGGATTACAAAATTTGTGAAAGATTGACTGGTATTCTTAACTATGTTGCTCCTTTTACGCTA
TGTGGATACGCTGCTTTAATGCCTTTGTATCATGCTATTGCTTCCCGTATGGCTTTCATTTTCTCCTCCT
TGTATAAATCCTGGTTGCTGTCTCTTTATGAGGAGTTGTGGCCCGTTGTCAGGCAACGTGGCGTGGTGTG
CACTGTGTTTGCTGACGCAACCCCCACTGGTTGGGGCATTGCCACCACCTGTCAGCTCCTTTCCGGGACT
TTCGCTTTCCCCCTCCCTATTGCCACGGCGGAACTCATCGCCGCCTGCCTTGCCCGCTGCTGGACAGGGG
CTCGGCTGTTGGGCACTGACAATTCCGTGGTGTTGTCGGGGAAATCATCGTCCTTTCCTTGGCTGCTCGC
CTGTGTTGCCACCTGGATTCTGCGCGGGACGTCCTTCTGCTACGTCCCTTCGGCCCTCAATCCAGCGGAC
CTTCCTTCCCGCGGCCTGCTGCCGGCTCTGCGGCCTCTTCCGCGTCTTCGCCTTCGCCCTCAGACGAGTC
GGATCTCCCTTTGGGCCGCCTCCCCGCCTGAGATCCTTTAAGACCAATGACTTACAAGGCAGCTGTAGAT
CTTAGCCACTTTTTAAAAGAAAAGGGGGGACTGGAAGGGCTAATTCACTCCCAACGAAGACAAGATCTGC
TTTTTGCTTGTACTGGGTCTCTCTGGTTAGACCAGATCTGAGCCTGGGAGCTCTCTGGCTAACTAGGGAA
CCCACTGCTTAAGCCTCAATAAAGCTTGCCTTGAGTGCTTCAAGTAGTGTGTGCCCGTCTGTTGTGTGAC
TCTGGTAACTAGAGATCCCTCAGACCCTTTTAGTCAGTGTGGAAAATCTCTAGCAGTAGTAGTTCATGTC
ATCTTATTATTCAGTATTTATAACTTGCAAAGAAATGAATATCAGAGAGTGAGAGGCCCGGGTTAATTAA
GGAAAGGGCTAGATCATTCTTGAAGACGAAAGGGCCTCGTGATACGCCTATTTTTATAGGTTAATGTCAT
GATAATAATGGTTTCTTAGACGTCAGGTGGCACTTTTCGGGGAAATGTGCGCGGAACCCCTATTTGTTTA
TTTTTCTAAATACATTCAAATATGTATCCGCTCATGAGACAATAACCCTGATAAATGCTTCAATAATATT
GAAAAAGGAAGAGTATGAGTATTCAACATTTCCGTGTCGCCCTTATTCCCTTTTTTGCGGCATTTTGCCT
TCCTGTTTTTGCTCACCCAGAAACGCTGGTGAAAGTAAAAGATGCTGAAGATCAGTTGGGTGCACGAGTG
GGTTACATCGAACTGGATCTCAACAGCGGTAAGATCCTTGAGAGTTTTCGCCCCGAAGAACGTTTTCCAA
TGATGAGCACTTTTAAAGTTCTGCTATGTGGCGCGGTATTATCCCGTGTTGACGCCGGGCAAGAGCAACT
CGGTCGCCGCATACACTATTCTCAGAATGACTTGGTTGAGTACTCACCAGTCACAGAAAAGCATCTTACG
GATGGCATGACAGTAAGAGAATTATGCAGTGCTGCCATAACCATGAGTGATAACACTGCGGCCAACTTAC
TTCTGACAACGATCGGAGGACCGAAGGAGCTAACCGCTTTTTTGCACAACATGGGGGATCATGTAACTCG
CCTTGATCGTTGGGAACCGGAGCTGAATGAAGCCATACCAAACGACGAGCGTGACACCACGATGCCTGTA
GCAATGGCAACAACGTTGCGCAAACTATTAACTGGCGAACTACTTACTCTAGCTTCCCGGCAACAATTAA
TAGACTGGATGGAGGCGGATAAAGTTGCAGGACCACTTCTGCGCTCGGCCCTTCCGGCTGGCTGGTTTAT
TGCTGATAAATCTGGAGCCGGTGAGCGTGGGTCTCGCGGTATCATTGCAGCACTGGGGCCAGATGGTAAG
CCCTCCCGTATCGTAGTTATCTACACGACGGGGAGTCAGGCAACTATGGATGAACGAAATAGACAGATCG
CTGAGATAGGTGCCTCACTGATTAAGCATTGGTAACTGTCAGACCAAGTTTACTCATATATACTTTAGAT
TGATTTAAAACTTCATTTTTAATTTAAAAGGATCTAGGTGAAGATCCTTTTTGATAATCTCATGACCAAA
ATCCCTTAACGTGAGTTTTCGTTCCACTGAGCGTCAGACCCCGTAGAAAAGATCAAAGGATCTTCTTGAG
ATCCTTTTTTTCTGCGCGTAATCTGCTGCTTGCAAACAAAAAAACCACCGCTACCAGCGGTGGTTTGTTT
GCCGGATCAAGAGCTACCAACTCTTTTTCCGAAGGTAACTGGCTTCAGCAGAGCGCAGATACCAAATACT
GTTCTTCTAGTGTAGCCGTAGTTAGGCCACCACTTCAAGAACTCTGTAGCACCGCCTACATACCTCGCTC
TGCTAATCCTGTTACCAGTGGCTGCTGCCAGTGGCGATAAGTCGTGTCTTACCGGGTTGGACTCAAGACG
ATAGTTACCGGATAAGGCGCAGCGGTCGGGCTGAACGGGGGGTTCGTGCACACAGCCCAGCTTGGAGCGA
ACGACCTACACCGAACTGAGATACCTACAGCGTGAGCTATGAGAAAGCGCCACGCTTCCCGAAGGGAGAA
AGGCGGACAGGTATCCGGTAAGCGGCAGGGTCGGAACAGGAGAGCGCACGAGGGAGCTTCCAGGGGGAAA
CGCCTGGTATCTTTATAGTCCTGTCGGGTTTCGCCACCTCTGACTTGAGCGTCGATTTTTGTGATGCTCG
TCAGGGGGGCGGAGCCTATGGAAAAACGCCAGCAACGCGGCCTTTTTACGGTTCCTGGCCTTTTGCTGGC
CTTTTGCTCACATGTTCTTTCCTGCGTTATCCCCTGATTCTGTGGATAACCGTATTACCGCCTTTGAGTG
AGCTGATACCGCTCGCCGCAGCCGAACGACCGAGCGCAGCGAGTCAGTGAGCGAGGAAGCGGAAGAGCGC
CCAATACGCAAACCGCCTCTCCCCGCGCGTTGGCCGATTCATTAATGCAGCAAGCTCATGGCTGACTAAT
TTTTTTTATTTATGCAGAGGCCGAGGCCGCCTCGGCCTCTGAGCTATTCCAGAAGTAGTGAGGAGGCTTT
TTTGGAGGCCTAGGCTTTTGCAAAAAGCTCCCCGTGGCACGACAGGTTTCCCGACTGGAAAGCGGGCAGT
GAGCGCAACGCAATTAATGTGAGTTAGCTCACTCATTAGGCACCCCAGGCTTTACACTTTATGCTTCCGG
CTCGTATGTTGTGTGGAATTGTGAGCGGATAACAATTTCACACAGGAAACAGCTATGACATGATTACGAA
TTTCACAAATAAAGCATTTTTTTCACTGCATTCTAGTTGTGGTTTGTCCAAACTCATCAATGTATCTTAT
CATGTCTGGATCAACTGGATAACTCAAGCTAACCAAAATCATCCCAAACTTCCCACCCCATACCCTATTA
CCACTGCCAATTACCTGTGGTTTCATTTACTCTAAACCTGTGATTCCTCTGAATTATTTTCATTTTAAAG
AAATTGTATTTGTTAAATATGTACTACAAACTTAGTAGTTGGAAGGGCTAATTCACTCCCAAAGAAGACA
AGATATCCTTGATCTGTGGATCTACCACACACAAGGCTACTTCCCTGATTAGCAGAACTACACACCAGGG
CCAGGGGTCAGATATCCACTGACCTTTGGATGGTGCTACAAGCTAGTACCAGTTGAGCCAGATAAGGTAG
AAGAGGCCAATAAAGGAGAGAACACCAGCTTGTTACACCCTGTGAGCCTGCATGGGATGGATGACCCGGA
GAGAGAAGTGTTAGAGTGGAGGTTTGACAGCCGCCTAGCATTTCATCACGTGGCCCGAGAGCTGCATCCG
GAGTACTTCAAGAACTGCTGATATCGAGCTTGCTACAAGGGACTTTCCGCTGGGGACTTTCCAGGGAGGC
GTGGCCTGGGCGGGACTGGGGAGTGGCGAGCCCTCAGATCCTGCATATAAGCAGCTGCTTTTTGCCTGTA
CTGGGTCTCTCTGGTTAGACCAGATCTGAGCCTGGGAGCTCTCTGGCTAACTAGGGAACCCACTGCTTAA
GCCTCAATAAAGCTTGCCTTGAGTGCTTCAAGTAGTGTGTGCCCGTCTGTTGTGTGACTCTGGTAACTAG
AGATCCCTCAGACCCTTTTAGTCAGTGTGGAAAATCTCTAGCAGTGGCGCCCGAACAGGGACTTGAAAGC
GAAAGGGAAACCAGAGGAGCTCTCTCGACGCAGGACTCGGCTTGCTGAAGCGCGCACGGCAAGAGGCGAG
GGGCGGCGACTGGTGAGTACGCCAAAAATTTTGACTAGCGGAGGCTAGAAGGAGAGAGATGGGTGCGAGA
GCGTCAGTATTAAGCGGGGGAGAATTAGATCGCGATGGGAAAAAATTCGGTTAAGGCCAGGGGGAAAGAA
AAAATATAAATTAAAACATATAGTATGGGCAAGCAGGGAGCTAGAACGATTCGCAGTTAATCCTGGCCTG
TTAGAAACATCAGAAGGCTGTAGACAAATACTGGGACAGCTACAACCATCCCTTCAGACAGGATCAGAAG
AACTTAGATCATTATATAATACAGTAGCAACCCTCTATTGTGTGCATCAAAGGATAGAGATAAAAGACAC
CAAGGAAGCTTTAGACAAGATAGAGGAAGAGCAAAACAAAAGTAAGACCACCGCACAGCAAGCGGCCGGC
CGCTGATCTTCAGACCTGGAGGAGGAGATATGAGGGACAATTGGAGAAGTGAATTATATAAATATAAAGT
AGTAAAAATTGAACCATTAGGAGTAGCACCCACCAAGGCAAAGAGAAGAGTGGTGCAGAGAGAAAAAAGA
GCAGTGGGAATAGGAGCTTTGTTCCTTGGGTTCTTGGGAGCAGCAGGAAGCACTATGGGCGCAGCGTCAA
TGACGCTGACGGTACAGGCCAGACAATTATTGTCTGGTATAGTGCAGCAGCAGAACAATTTGCTGAGGGC
TATTGAGGCGCAACAGCATCTGTTGCAACTCACAGTCTGGGGCATCAAGCAGCTCCAGGCAAGAATCCTG
GCTGTGGAAAGATACCTAAAGGATCAACAGCTCCTGGGGATTTGGGGTTGCTCTGGAAAACTCATTTGCA
CCACTGCTGTGCCTTGGAATGCTAGTTGGAGTAATAAATCTCTGGAACAGATTTGGAATCACACGACCTG
GATGGAGTGGGACAGAGAAATTAACAATTACACAAGCTTAATACACTCCTTAATTGAAGAATCGCAAAAC
CAGCAAGAAAAGAATGAACAAGAATTATTGGAATTAGATAAATGGGCAAGTTTGTGGAATTGGTTTAACA
TAACAAATTGGCTGTGGTATATAAAATTATTCATAATGATAGTAGGAGGCTTGGTAGGTTTAAGAATAGT
TTTTGCTGTACTTTCTATAGTGAATAGAGTTAGGCAGGGATATTCACCATTATCGTTTCAGACCCACCTC
CCAACCCCGAGGGGACCCGACAGGCCCGAAGGAATAGAAGAAGAAGGTGGAGAGAGAGACAGAGACAGAT
CCATTCGATTAGTGAACGGATCTCGACGGTATCGCCGAATTCACAAATGGCAGTATTCATCCACAATTTT
AAAAGAAAAGGGGGGATTGGGGGGTACAGTGCAGGGGAAAGAATAGTAGACATAATAGCAACAGACATAC
AAACTAAAGAATTACAAAAACAAATTACAAAAATTCAAAATTTTCGGGTTTATTACAGGGACAGCAGAGA
TCCAGTTTGGACTAGTCGTGA
