>Addgene plasmid #116407 | pHAGE-GUCY2C-G549C | depositor partial sequence | sequence record 219281 | insert
ATGAAGACGTTGCTGTTGGACTTGGCTTTGTGGTCACTGCTCTTCCAGCCCGGGTGGCTGTCCTTTAGTT
CCCAGGTGAGTCAGAACTGCCACAATGGCAGCTATGAAATCAGCGTCCTGATGATGGGCAACTCAGCCTT
TGCAGAGCCCCTGAAAAACTTGGAAGATGCGGTGAATGAGGGGCTGGAAATAGTGAGAGGACGTCTGCAA
AATGCTGGCCTAAATGTGACTGTGAACGCTACTTTCATGTATTCGGATGGTCTGATTCATAACTCAGGCG
ACTGCCGGAGTAGCACCTGTGAAGGCCTCGACCTACTCAGGAAAATTTCAAATGCACAACGGATGGGCTG
TGTCCTCATAGGGCCCTCATGTACATACTCCACCTTCCAGATGTACCTTGACACAGAATTGAGCTACCCC
ATGATCTCAGCTGGAAGTTTTGGATTGTCATGTGACTATAAAGAAACCTTAACCAGGCTGATGTCTCCAG
CTAGAAAGTTGATGTACTTCTTGGTTAACTTTTGGAAAACCAACGATCTGCCCTTCAAAACTTATTCCTG
GAGCACTTCGTATGTTTACAAGAATGGTACAGAAACTGAGGACTGTTTCTGGTACCTTAATGCTCTGGAG
GCTAGCGTTTCCTATTTCTCCCACGAACTCGGCTTTAAGGTGGTGTTAAGACAAGATAAGGAGTTTCAGG
ATATCTTAATGGACCACAACAGGAAAAGCAATGTGATTATTATGTGTGGTGGTCCAGAGTTCCTCTACAA
GCTGAAGGGTGACCGAGCAGTGGCTGAAGACATTGTCATTATTCTAGTGGATCTTTTCAATGACCAGTAC
TTGGAGGACAATGTCACAGCCCCTGACTATATGAAAAATGTCCTTGTTCTGACGCTGTCTCCTGGGAATT
CCCTTCTAAATAGCTCTTTCTCCAGGAATCTATCACCAACAAAACGAGACTTTGCTCTTGCCTATTTGAA
TGGAATCCTGCTCTTTGGACATATGCTGAAGATATTTCTTGAAAATGGAGAAAATATTACCACCCCCAAA
TTTGCTCATGCTTTCAGGAATCTCACTTTTGAAGGGTATGACGGTCCAGTGACCTTGGATGACTGGGGGG
ATGTTGACAGTACCATGGTGCTTCTGTATACCTCTGTGGACACCAAGAAATACAAGGTTCTTTTGACCTA
TGATACCCACGTAAATAAGACCTATCCTGTGGATATGAGCCCCACATTCACTTGGAAGAACTCTAAACTT
CCTAATGATATTACAGGCCGGGGCCCTCAGATCCTGATGATTGCAGTCTTCACCCTCACTGGAGCTGTGG
TGCTGCTCCTGCTCGTCGCTCTCCTGATGCTCAGAAAATATAGAAAAGATTATGAACTTCGTCAGAAAAA
ATGGTCCCACATTCCTCCTGAAAATATCTTTCCTCTGGAGACCAATGAGACCAATCATGTTAGCCTCAAG
ATCGATGATGACAAAAGACGAGATACAATCCAGAGACTACGACAGTGCAAATACGACAAAAAGCGAGTGA
TTCTCAAAGATCTCAAGCACAATGATGGTAATTTCACTGAAAAACAGAAGATAGAATTGAACAAGTTGCT
TCAGATTGACTATTACAACCTGACCAAGTTCTACTGCACAGTGAAACTTGATACCATGATCTTCGGGGTG
ATAGAATACTGTGAGAGAGGATCCCTCCGGGAAGTTTTAAATGACACAATTTCCTACCCTGATGGCACAT
TCATGGATTGGGAGTTTAAGATCTCTGTCTTGTATGACATTGCTAAGGGAATGTCATATCTGCACTCCAG
TAAGACAGAAGTCCATGGTCGTCTGAAATCTACCAACTGCGTAGTGGACAGTAGAATGGTGGTGAAGATC
ACTGATTTTGGCTGCAATTCCATTTTACCTCCAAAAAAGGACCTGTGGACAGCTCCAGAGCACCTCCGCC
AAGCCAACATCTCTCAGAAAGGAGATGTGTACAGCTATGGGATCATCGCACAGGAGATCATTCTGCGGAA
AGAAACCTTCTACACTTTGAGCTGTCGGGACCGGAATGAGAAGATTTTCAGAGTGGAAAATTCCAATGGA
ATGAAACCCTTCCGCCCAGATTTATTCTTGGAAACAGCAGAGGAAAAAGAGCTAGAAGTGTACCTACTTG
TAAAAAACTGTTGGGAGGAAGATCCAGAAAAGAGACCAGATTTCAAAAAAATTGAGACTACACTTGCCAA
GATATTTGGACTTTTTCATGACCAAAAAAATGAAAGCTATATGGATACCTTGATCCGACGTCTACAGCTA
TATTCTCGAAACCTGGAACATCTGGTAGAGGAAAGGACACAGCTGTACAAGGCAGAGAGGGACAGGGCTG
ACAGACTTAACTTTATGTTGCTTCCAAGGCTAGTGGTAAAGTCTCTGAAGGAGAAAGGCTTTGTGGAGCC
GGAACTATATGAGGAAGTTACAATCTACTTCAGTGACATTGTAGGTTTCACTACTATCTGCAAATACAGC
ACCCCCATGGAAGTGGTGGACATGCTTAATGACATCTATAAGAGTTTTGACCACATTGTTGATCATCATG
ATGTCTACAAGGTGGAAACCATCGGTGATGCGTACATGGTGGCTAGTGGTTTGCCTAAGAGAAATGGCAA
TCGGCATGCAATAGACATTGCCAAGATGGCCTTGGAAATCCTCAGCTTCATGGGGACCTTTGAGCTGGAG
CATCTTCCTGGCCTCCCAATATGGATTCGCATTGGAGTTCACTCTGGTCCCTGTGCTGCTGGAGTTGTGG
GAATCAAGATGCCTCGTTATTGTCTATTTGGAGATACGGTCAACACAGCCTCTAGGATGGAATCCACTGG
CCTCCCTTTGAGAATTCACGTGAGTGGCTCCACCATAGCCATCCTGAAGAGAACTGAGTGCCAGTTCCTT
TATGAAGTGAGAGGAGAAACATACTTAAAGGGAAGAGGAAATGAGACTACCTACTGGCTGACTGGGATGA
AGGACCAGAAATTCAACCTGCCAACCCCTCCTACTGTGGAGAATCAACAGCGTTTGCAAGCAGAATTTTC
AGACATGATTGCCAACTCTTTACAGAAAAGACAGGCAGCAGGGATAAGAAGCCAAAAACCCAGACGGGTA
GCCAGCTATAAAAAAGGCACTCTGGAATACTTGCAGCTGAATACCACAGACAAGGAGAGCACCTATTTTT
AA
